Addgene plasmid #167178: R-Q111R-N122D
Purpose: Expresses the full Leptodactylus latrans Na+K+ATPase with ATP1A1-R variant with reverted Q111R and N122D mutations in Sf9 cells
Depositing lab: Susanne Dobler. Depositing organization: Universitaet Hamburg. Publication: Concerted evolution reveals co-adapted amino acid substitutions in Na(+)K(+)-ATPase of frogs that prey on toxic toads. Mohammadi S, Yang L, Harpak A, Herrera-Alvarez S, Del Pilar Rodriguez-Ordonez M, Peng J, Zhang K, Storz JF, Dobler S, Crawford AJ, Andolfatto P. Curr Biol. 2021 Jun 21;31(12):2530-2538.e10. doi: 10.1016/j.cub.2021.03.089. Epub 2021 Apr 21. PubMed 33887183.
Backbone
  Vector backbone: pFastBac Dual
  Backbone manufacturer: Thermo Fisher
  Backbone size w/o insert (bp): 5193
  Total vector size (bp): 9183
  Vector type: Bacterial Expression, Insect Expression
Growth in bacteria
  Bacterial resistance: Ampicillin, 100 μg/mL
  Growth temperature: 37°C
  Growth strain: DH5alpha
  Growth instructions: Please note XL10-Gold used in this study
  Copy number: Unknown
Gene/Insert 1
  Gene/Insert name: ATP1A1-R-Q111R-N122D (alt names: ATP1A1; Na+K+ATPase alpha 1)
  Species: Leptodactylus latrans
  Insert size (bp): 3075
  Mutation: Changed R at 111 to Q and changed D at 122 to N
  Promoter: PH
  Cloning method: Restriction Enzyme; 5′ cloning site SpeI (unknown if destroyed); 3′ cloning site NotI (unknown if destroyed)
  Sequencing primers: 5′ ATTCCGGATTATTCATACCGTCCCACCATCG; 3′ GTGGTATGGCTGATTATGATCCTCTAGTACTTCTC
Gene/Insert 2
  Gene/Insert name: ATP1B1 (alt name: Na+K+ATPase beta 1)
  Species: Leptodactylus latrans
  Insert size (bp): 915
  Promoter: P10
  Cloning method: Restriction Enzyme; 5′ cloning site XhoI (unknown if destroyed); 3′ cloning site KpnI (unknown if destroyed)
  Sequencing primers: 5′ CGGGTTCCTTCCGGTATTGTCTCCTTC; 3′ ACGGACCTTTAATTCAACCCAACACAATATA
Terms and licenses: Academic/Nonprofit Terms; Industry Terms: Not Available to Industry
How to cite: R-Q111R-N122D was a gift from Susanne Dobler (Addgene plasmid # 167178 ; http://n2t.net/addgene:167178 ; RRID:Addgene_167178)
