[The description below was written by a language model from this plasmid's Addgene catalogue record and pLannotate feature annotations shown in this document.]
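Description:
R-Q111R-N122D is a baculovirus donor plasmid built on the pFastBac Dual backbone for co-expressing both subunits of the Leptodactylus latrans Na+/K+-ATPase in Sf9 insect cells. It is propagated in E. coli through a high-copy ColE1/pUC-type origin with ampicillin selection, and also carries an f1 origin. The two expression cassettes, together with a gentamicin resistance gene, lie between the Tn7L and Tn7R ends. This mini-Tn7 arrangement allows the whole block to be transposed into a bacmid in a suitable E. coli host to produce recombinant baculovirus DNA.

The cassettes are divergently oriented. The polyhedrin (PH) promoter drives the catalytic alpha-1 subunit, ATP1A1 (about 3.1 kb, cloned SpeI/NotI), followed by an SV40 polyadenylation signal. On the opposite strand, the p10 promoter drives the beta-1 subunit, ATP1B1 (about 0.9 kb, cloned XhoI/KpnI), terminated by the HSV TK polyadenylation signal. The automated annotation labels these coding sequences by their closest database homologues, from cane toad and mouse, but the catalogue gives the species of both as L. latrans. No epitope tags are annotated.

The alpha subunit is the "R" paralog of ATP1A1 altered at positions 111 and 122. The record is inconsistent about direction: the name and purpose line read Q111R and N122D, described as reverted mutations, whereas the mutation field states R to Q at 111 and D to N at 122. The sequence should be checked to settle this. Judging from the associated publication title, the construct was made to study co-adapted amino acid substitutions in the Na+/K+-ATPase of frogs that prey on toxic toads. The sequenced record is 9,195 nt, close to the listed 9,183 bp.
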