Features (pLannotate 1.2.2; 18 found; start..end, strand, type, name):
      1..92      +  promoter       polyhedrin promoter: polh from Autographa californica; promoter for the baculovirus polyhedrin gene
    185..3256    +  CDS            ATP1A1: AT1A1_RHIMB - Experimental evidence at protein level: Swiss-Prot protein existence level 1. This is the catalytic component of the active enzyme, which catalyzes the hydrolysis of ATP coupled with the exchange of sodium and potassium ions across the plasma membrane. This action creates the electrochemical gradient of sodium and potassium ions, providing the energy for active transport of various nutrients. From Rhinella marina (Cane toad) (Bufo marinus).
   3319..3402    +  CDS            large T antigen (fragment): large T antigen from SV40 (simian virus 40)
   3425..3559    +  polyA_signal   SV40 poly(A) signal: SV40 polyadenylation signal
   3588..3753    -  mobile_element Tn7L: mini-Tn7 element (left end of the Tn7 transposon) Tn7
   3916..3932    +  CDS            lacZα (fragment): LacZα fragment of β-galactosidase; lacZ fragment
   3937..4391    +  rep_origin     f1 ori (sequence partly withheld): f1 bacteriophage origin of replication; arrow indicates direction of (+) strand synthesis
   4417..4521    +  promoter       AmpR promoter: bla
   4522..5382    +  CDS            AmpR: β-lactamase; bla; confers resistance to ampicillin, carbenicillin, and related antibiotics
   5553..6141    +  rep_origin     ori: high-copy-number ColE1/pMB1/pBR322/pUC origin of replication
   6327..6378    -  misc_feature   bom (fragment): basis of mobility region from pBR322
   6446..6670    -  mobile_element Tn7R: mini-Tn7 element (right end of the Tn7 transposon) Tn7
   6737..7270    -  CDS            GmR: gentamycin acetyltransferase; aacC1; confers resistance to gentamycin
   7459..7487    -  promoter       Pc promoter: intI1 (promoter lies within the coding sequence); class 1 integron promoter
   7465..7824    -  CDS            YPR2_ECOLX (fragment): Protein predicted: Swiss-Prot protein existence level 4. From Escherichia coli.
   7995..8043    -  polyA_signal   HSV TK poly(A) signal: herpes simplex virus thymidine kinase polyadenylation signal (Cole and Stacy, 1985)
   8120..9028    -  CDS            Atp1b1: AT1B1_MOUSE - Also known as Atp4b. Experimental evidence at protein level: Swiss-Prot protein existence level 1. Involved in cell adhesion and establishing epithelial cell polarity. From Mus musculus (Mouse).
   9063..9172    -  promoter       p10 promoter: baculovirus promoter for expression in insect cells
>Addgene plasmid #167178 | R-Q111R-N122D | addgene full sequence | sequence record 334483 | Addgene NGS Result
ATCATGGAGATAATTAAAATGATAACCATCTCGCAAATAAATAAGTATTTTACTGTTTTCGTAACAGTTT
TGTAATAAAAAAACCTATAAATATTCCGGATTATTCATACCGTCCCACCATCGGGCGCGGATCCCGGTCC
GAAGCGCGCGGAATTCAAAGGCCTACGTCGACGAGCTCACTAGTATGGGATACGGGGCCGGACGTGATGA
GTATGAGCCCGCAGCCACTTCTGAACATGGCGGCAAGAAGAAAGGCAAAGGGAAGGATAAGGATAAGGAT
ATGGATGAGCTCAAGAAGGAAGTGGCACTGGATGACCATAAGATGACCCTAGATGAGCTGCATCGCAAGT
ATGGAACCGACCTGACCAGGGGGCTTACCACAGAACGGGCAGCCGAAATCCTGGCACGAGATGGTCCAAA
TGCCTTGACCCCACCTCCAACCACCCCAGAATGGGTGAAGTTCTGCCGCCAGCTGTTTGGAGGCTTCTCT
ATGCTGCTGTGGATCGGGGCCTTTCTCTGCTTCCTGGCATATGGTATTCAGACTGCAACTGAGGATGAGC
CACAAAATGATAATCTCTACCTCGGTGTTGTACTGTCCGCTGTCGTCATAGTCACTGGCTGCTTTTCCTA
CTACCAAGAAGCAAAGAGCTCAAAGATCATGGAGTCCTTTAAGAACATGGTGCCTCAGCAAGCCCTGGTT
ATCCGAAATGGTGAGAAGCTTAGTATCAATGCAGAAGAGGTTGTCCTGGGAGATCTTGTAGAAGTGAAGG
GTGGTGACCGGATCCCAGCCGATCTCCGTATACTCTCTGCCCATGGCTGTAAGGTGGACAACTCTTCCCT
GACTGGAGAGTCTGAGCCCCAGACCAGATCTCCGGACTTCACCAATGAGAACCCTCTGGAGACCCGTAAC
ATCGCCTTCTTCTCCACCAACTGTGTAGAAGGAACGGCTCGTGGTATTGTTATCAACACTGGTGACCGCA
CTGTTATGGGACGTATTGCAACCTTGGCTTCTGGTCTTGAGGGTGGCCGAACCCCCATTGCTGTTGAGAT
TGAGCACTTCATCCATATCATCACTGGGGTGGCAGTCTTCCTGGGTGTCTCTTTCTTCGTCCTGTCACTC
ATCTTGCAGTACACTTGGCTTGAAGCAGTCATATTCCTCATCGGTATCATTGTCGCCAACGTGCCTGAAG
GTCTCCTGGCTACAGTCACTGTGTGCCTTACACTCACCGCCAAGAGGATGGCTCGTAAAAACTGCTTGGT
GAAGAACTTGGAAGCAGTGGAAACCCTTGGATCTACCTCGACCATCTGCTCTGACAAGACCGGAACCCTG
ACTCAGAACCGTATGACCGTAGCACACATGTGGTTTGACAACCAGATTCATGAAGCCGACACCACAGAGA
ATCAGAGCGGTGCCTGCTTTGATAAGAGCTCCCCCACCTGGACAGCTCTGGCTCGTATTGCTGGTCTTTG
TAACCGTGCGGTGTTCCAGGCTGGTCAAGAGAACACTCCTATTCTGAAGAGAGATGTGGCCGGAGATGCC
TCAGAATCTGCTCTGCTGAAGTGTATTGAGCTGTGCTGTGGCTCGGTAAGGGACATGCGAGAAAAGAACC
AAAAAGTGGCTGAGATTCCCTTCAACTCCACCAATAAATACCAGTTGTCCATACACAAGAATGCCAACTC
TTCAGAGTCTCGATACCTTCTGGTTATGAAGGGTGCCCCCGAAAGGATCCTGGACCGTTGCTCTACCATC
CTGCTTCAAGGCAAAGAGCAGCCCCTAGATGAGGAGCTAAAGGACGCTTTCCAGAATGCTTACATGGAGC
TCGGGGGCCTTGGGGAGCGAGTACTGGGTTTCTGCCACTTAGTTCTAAATGACGACCAGTTCCCTGAAGG
CTTCAACTTTGATACAGAAGAAGTGAATTTCCCCACAGAGGGCCTGTGCTTTGTTGGCCTTATCTCCATG
ATTGACCCTCCCCGCGCCGCTGTGCCTGATGCAGTCGGCAAATGCAGAAGTGCCGGAATCAAGGTTATCA
TGGTCACCGGTGACCACCCCATCACTGCCAAGGCTATTGCCAAGGGAGTAGGTATCATCTCTGAGGGTAA
CGAGACAGTGGAAGACATTGCAGCCCGTCTCAACATCCCAGTCAACCAGGTGAACCCCAGGGATGCAAAA
GCATGTGTGATCCATGGCACAGACCTGAAGGACATGTCCTTGGAACAGATTGACGACATCCTCCGACACC
ACACAGAAATTGTGTTTGCCAGAACCTCCCCTCAGCAGAAGCTCATCATTGTGGAGGGTTGTCAGCGACT
GGGAGCCATTGTGGCAGTGACTGGTGATGGTGTGAACGACTCCCCCGCTCTGAAGAAGGCAGACATTGGG
ATTGCTATGGGTATTGCAGGCTCTGATGTCTCCAAACAGGCTGCAGATATGATTCTGCTGGACGACAACT
TTGCCTCTATTGTGACTGGTGTGGAGGAAGGGCGTCTGATTTTTGATAACCTGAAGAAATCTATTGCCTA
CACACTGACCAGTAACATCCCTGAGATCACCCCTTTCCTCATCTTTATCATGGCCAACATTCCCCTGCCC
CTGGGCACAGTCACCATCCTCTGTATTGATCTGGGCACTGACATGGTCCCTGCCATCTCCCTGGCCTATG
AACAAGCAGAAAGTGACATCATGAAGCGTCAGCCCAGAAACCCAAAGACGGACAAGCTGGTGAATGAGCG
TCTCATCAGTATGGCTTACGGGCAGATCGGTATGATCCAGGCCCTTGGTGGGTTCTTCACCTACTTTGTT
ATCTTGGCGGAGAACGGTTTCCTGCCATCAACGCTGCTCGGCATCAGGGTAAACTGGGATGACCGATGGG
TAAATGATGTGGAAGACAGCTACGGGCAGCAGTGGACCTACGAGCAGAGGAAGATTGTGGAGTTCACCTG
TCACACCTCCTTCTTCGTCAGCATTGTCATTGTACAGTGGGCTGACCTGATCATCTGTAAGACCAGGAGG
AACTCTGTATTCCAGCAGGGCATGAAGAACAAGATCCTTATCTTTGGCCTGTTTGAGGAGACTGCACTGG
CCGCCTTCCTGTCATACTGCCCAGGCATGGATGTGGCACTCCGCATGTACCCACTGAAACCAACATGGTG
GTTCTGTGCCTTCCCCTACTCTCTGCTCATCTTCATATATGATGAAATCCGAAAACTGATAATCAGACGC
AGCCCTGGCGGCTGGGTGGAGAAAGAAACCTATTATTAAGCGGCCGCTTTCGAATCTAGAGCCTGCAGTC
TCGACAAGCTTGTCGAGAAGTACTAGAGGATCATAATCAGCCATACCACATTTGTAGAGGTTTTACTTGC
TTTAAAAAACCTCCCACACCTCCCCCTGAACCTGAAACATAAAATGAATGCAATTGTTGTTGTTAACTTG
TTTATTGCAGCTTATAATGGTTACAAATAAAGCAATAGCATCACAAATTTCACAAATAAAGCATTTTTTT
CACTGCATTCTAGTTGTGGTTTGTCCAAACTCATCAATGTATCTTATCATGTCTGGATCTGATCACTGCT
TGAGCCTAGGAGATCCGAACCAGATAAGTGAAATCTAGTTCCAAACTATTTTGTCATTTTTAATTTTCGT
ATTAGCTTACGACGCTACACCCAGTTCCCATCTATTTTGTCACTCTTCCCTAAATAATCCTTAAAAACTC
CATTTCCACCCCTCCCAGTTCCCAACTATTTTGTCCGCCCACAGCGGGGCATTTTTCTTCCTGTTATGTT
TTTAATCAAACATCCTGCCAACTCCATGTGACAAACCGTCATCTTCGGCTACTTTTTCTCTGTCACAGAA
TGAAAATTTTTCTGTCATCTCTTCGTTATTAATGTTTGTAATTGACTGAATATCAACGCTTATTTGCAGC
CTGAATGGCGAATGGG
[124 nt withheld, positions 3937-4060]
C
[91 nt withheld, positions 4062-4152]
A
[49 nt withheld, positions 4154-4202]
CCTTTGACGTTGGAGTCCACGTTCTT
[37 nt withheld, positions 4229-4265]
ACCCTATCTCGGTCTATTCTTTTGATTTATAAGGGATTTTGCCGATTTCGGCCTATTGGTTAAAAAATGA
GCTGATTTAACAAAAATTTAACGCGAATTTTAACAAAATATTAACGCTTACAATTTAGGTGGCACTTTTC
GGGGAAATGTGCGCGGAACCCCTATTTGTTTATTTTTCTAAATACATTCAAATATGTATCCGCTCATGAG
ACAATAACCCTGATAAATGCTTCAATAATATTGAAAAAGGAAGAGTATGAGTATTCAACATTTCCGTGTC
GCCCTTATTCCCTTTTTTGCGGCATTTTGCCTTCCTGTTTTTGCTCACCCAGAAACGCTGGTGAAAGTAA
AAGATGCTGAAGATCAGTTGGGTGCACGAGTGGGTTACATCGAACTGGATCTCAACAGCGGTAAGATCCT
TGAGAGTTTTCGCCCCGAAGAACGTTTTCCAATGATGAGCACTTTTAAAGTTCTGCTATGTGGCGCGGTA
TTATCCCGTATTGACGCCGGGCAAGAGCAACTCGGTCGCCGCATACACTATTCTCAGAATGACTTGGTTG
AGTACTCACCAGTCACAGAAAAGCATCTTACGGATGGCATGACAGTAAGAGAATTATGCAGTGCTGCCAT
AACCATGAGTGATAACACTGCGGCCAACTTACTTCTGACAACGATCGGAGGACCGAAGGAGCTAACCGCT
TTTTTGCACAACATGGGGGATCATGTAACTCGCCTTGATCGTTGGGAACCGGAGCTGAATGAAGCCATAC
CAAACGACGAGCGTGACACCACGATGCCTGTAGCAATGGCAACAACGTTGCGCAAACTATTAACTGGCGA
ACTACTTACTCTAGCTTCCCGGCAACAATTAATAGACTGGATGGAGGCGGATAAAGTTGCAGGACCACTT
CTGCGCTCGGCCCTTCCGGCTGGCTGGTTTATTGCTGATAAATCTGGAGCCGGTGAGCGTGGGTCTCGCG
GTATCATTGCAGCACTGGGGCCAGATGGTAAGCCCTCCCGTATCGTAGTTATCTACACGACGGGGAGTCA
GGCAACTATGGATGAACGAAATAGACAGATCGCTGAGATAGGTGCCTCACTGATTAAGCATTGGTAACTG
TCAGACCAAGTTTACTCATATATACTTTAGATTGATTTAAAACTTCATTTTTAATTTAAAAGGATCTAGG
TGAAGATCCTTTTTGATAATCTCATGACCAAAATCCCTTAACGTGAGTTTTCGTTCCACTGAGCGTCAGA
CCCCGTAGAAAAGATCAAAGGATCTTCTTGAGATCCTTTTTTTCTGCGCGTAATCTGCTGCTTGCAAACA
AAAAAACCACCGCTACCAGCGGTGGTTTGTTTGCCGGATCAAGAGCTACCAACTCTTTTTCCGAAGGTAA
CTGGCTTCAGCAGAGCGCAGATACCAAATACTGTTCTTCTAGTGTAGCCGTAGTTAGGCCACCACTTCAA
GAACTCTGTAGCACCGCCTACATACCTCGCTCTGCTAATCCTGTTACCAGTGGCTGCTGCCAGTGGCGAT
AAGTCGTGTCTTACCGGGTTGGACTCAAGACGATAGTTACCGGATAAGGCGCAGCGGTCGGGCTGAACGG
GGGGTTCGTGCACACAGCCCAGCTTGGAGCGAACGACCTACACCGAACTGAGATACCTACAGCGTGAGCT
ATGAGAAAGCGCCACGCTTCCCGAAGGGAGAAAGGCGGACAGGTATCCGGTAAGCGGCAGGGTCGGAACA
GGAGAGCGCACGAGGGAGCTTCCAGGGGGAAACGCCTGGTATCTTTATAGTCCTGTCGGGTTTCGCCACC
TCTGACTTGAGCGTCGATTTTTGTGATGCTCGTCAGGGGGGCGGAGCCTATGGAAAAACGCCAGCAACGC
GGCCTTTTTACGGTTCCTGGCCTTTTGCTGGCCTTTTGCTCACATGTTCTTTCCTGCGTTATCCCCTGAT
TCTGTGGATAACCGTATTACCGCCTTTGAGTGAGCTGATACCGCTCGCCGCAGCCGAACGACCGAGCGCA
GCGAGTCAGTGAGCGAGGAAGCGGAAGAGCGCCTGATGCGGTATTTTCTCCTTACGCATCTGTGCGGTAT
TTCACACCGCATAGACCAGCCGCGTAACCTGGCAAAATCGGTTACGGTTGAGTAATAAATGGATGCCCTG
CGTAAGCGGGTGTGGGCGGACAATAAAGTCTTAAACTGAACAAAATAGATCTAAACTATGACAATAAAGT
CTTAAACTAGACAGAATAGTTGTAAACTGAAATCAGTCCAGTTATGCTGTGAAAAAGCATACTGGACTTT
TGTTATGGCTAAAGCAAACTCTTCATTTTCTGAAGTGCAAATTGCCCGTCGTATTAAAGAGGGGCGTGGC
CAAGGGCATGGTAAAGACTATATTCGCGGCGTTGTGACAATTTACCGAACAACTCCGCGGCCGGGAAGCC
GATCTCGGCTTGAACGAATTGTTAGGTGGCGGTACTTGGGTCGATATCAAAGTGCATCACTTCTTCCCGT
ATGCCCAACTTTGTATAGAGAGCCACTGCGGGATCGTCACCGTAATCTGCTTGCACGTAGATCACATAAG
CACCAAGCGCGTTGGCCTCATGCTTGAGGAGATTGATGAGCGCGGTGGCAATGCCCTGCCTCCGGTGCTC
GCCGGAGACTGCGAGATCATAGATATAGATCTCACTACGCGGCTGCTCAAACTTGGGCAGAACGTAAGCC
GCGAGAGCGCCAACAACCGCTTCTTGGTCGAAGGCAGCAAGCGCGATGAATGTCTTACTACGGAGCAAGT
TCCCGAGGTAATCGGAGTCCGGCTGATGTTGGGAGTAGGTGGCTACGTCTCCGAACTCACGACCGAAAAG
ATCAAGAGCAGCCCGCATGGATTTGACTTGGTCAGGGCCGAGCCTACATGTGCGAATGATGCCCATACTT
GAGCCACCTAACTTTGTTTTAGGGCGACTGCCCTGCTGCGTAACATCGTTGCTGCTGCGTAACATCGTTG
CTGCTCCATAACATCAAACATCGACCCACGGCGTAACGCGCTTGCTGCTTGGATGCCCGAGGCATAGACT
GTACAAAAAAACAGTCATAACAAGCCATGAAAACCGCCACTGCGCCGTTACCACCGCTGCGTTCGGTCAA
GGTTCTGGACCAGTTGCGTGAGCGCATACGCTACTTGCATTACAGTTTACGAACCGAACAGGCTTATGTC
AACTGGGTTCGTGCCTTCATCCGTTTCCACGGTGTGCGTCACCCGGCAACCTTGGGCAGCAGCGAAGTCG
AGGCATTTCTGTCCTGGCTGGCGAACGAGCGCAAGGTTTCGGTCTCCACGCATCGTCAGGCATTGGCGGC
CTTGCTGTTCTTCTACGGCAAGGTGCTGTGCACGGATCTGCCCTTGCTTCAGGAGATCGGTAGACCTCGG
CCGTCGCGGCGCTTGCCGGTGGTGCTGACCCCGGATGAAGTGGTTCGCATCCTCGGTTTTCTGGAAGGCG
AGCATCGTTTGTTCGCCCAGGACTCTAGCTATAGTTCTAGTGGTTGGCTACGTACCCGTAGTGGCTATGG
CAGGGCTTGCCGCCCCGACGTTGGCTGCGAGCCCTGGGCCTTCACCCGAACTTGGGGGTTGGGGTGGGGA
AAAGGAAGAAACGCGGGCGTATTGGTCCCAATGGGGTCTCGGTGGGGTATCGACAGAGTGCCAGCCCTGG
GACCGAACCCCGCGTTTATGAACAAACGACCCAACACCCGTGCGTTTTATTCTGTCTTTTTATTGCCGTC
ATAGCGCGGGTTCCTTCCGGTATTGTCTCCTTCCGTGTTTCAGTTAGCCTCCCCCATCTCCCGGTACCTC
AGCTACTCTTAATCTCCAACTTTATATCGAAACGTCCCTGGAAACGGTCTTTTTCGCTATACTGTATGTT
CTGGCCATATGCCTTGCACTCGATACGAACTTCTGTGTTTAAGCTGATGTTGGTAAATTGCACAGCAATA
AGGGGTTGTAGATATTGAGGTTGTAGCCGTATTCCATAGTAAGGATAGTAGTTCAAGGGAAATCCAGCAT
ATCCGCCCATGCCAAAGTAGTCAATCCTAAAGATCTTAGGCTGGTCTTCCTCTTTCTTTCCTTCACAGAG
GATTGGAATCATGTTTTCACTGTACAAGCCTTTGAAACCAACAACTGTTCCATTTGCTGGAGGCTTTGGT
TTAAATCCCAGAATTCTGTTAAGCTTCACAATCACACAGGGCTTGCCTTCTTTAAAACCAAAGGTTGGAT
CATCCAGACCAGAGCAATTTCCGAGCCATTCCCTCTTAAATCGACAGGCTCTTTTTTCGCCTCCATCTCC
ATTTATTGGTCCACGTTCAATGTAGGTAGAGGGTTCAGTTGGGCAGTCTTCAAATTTCACATTGTCCTCT
TGCTTGCTGGAGTTATACTTTTCTAAAAACCTAGTAATGCTAGACACATATTCTGCATATGAAGCCGGGT
CATTCTGATTAAAGGAGAGTTCTGCCTTTACAGCTTTGGGCAGCTGAGTCAGTCCTGGTGGGGCGACACG
GTCCTGATACTTTGGTTCATATATACTGATAGTTAATAGAAGCACTTGAATGGTCCCAATAAATATACCA
GCTAGACATCCATAGAATACCAGATAGAAAAGTAAGATTTTAAACCAGCTGCCACCTGTTCTGCCCAGGA
ACTCCTTCTTCTCGGGGTTCCAGAGAAATTTCTTCCAGCTGCCGTCGTTCTCCTTGGTTTTGTCTCTGGC
CATCTCGAGATCCCGGGTGATCAAGTCTTCGTCGAGTGATTGTAAATAAAATGTAATTTACAGTATAGTA
TTTTAATTAATATACAAATGATTTGATAATAATTCTTATTTAACTATAATATATTGTGTTGGGTTGAATT
AAAGGTCCGTATACTCCGGAATATTAATAG
